Addgene plasmid #248542: pLenti-gRNA14-3
Purpose: A CRISPR-based technology to study chromosome-specific aneuploidy by targeting human centromeres
Depositing lab: Teresa Davoli. Depositing organization: NYU Grossman School of Medicine. Publication: KaryoCreate: A CRISPR-based technology to study chromosome-specific aneuploidy by targeting human centromeres. Bosco N, Goldberg A, Zhao X, Mays JC, Cheng P, Johnson AF, Bianchi JJ, Toscani C, Di Tommaso E, Katsnelson L, Annuar D, Mei S, Faitelson RE, Pesselev IY, Mohamed KS, Mermerian A, Camacho-Hernandez EM, Gionco CA, Manikas J, Tseng YS, Sun Z, Fani S, Keegan S, Lippman SM, Fenyo D, Giunta S, Santaguida S, Davoli T. Cell. 2023 Apr 27;186(9):1985-2001.e19. doi: 10.1016/j.cell.2023.03.029. Epub 2023 Apr 18. PubMed 37075754.
Backbone
  Vector backbone: pLentiGuide-Puro-FE
  Vector type: Mammalian Expression, CRISPR
Growth in bacteria
  Bacterial resistance: Ampicillin, 100 μg/mL
  Growth temperature: 30°C
  Growth strain: NEB Stable
  Copy number: High Copy
Gene/Insert
  Gene/Insert name: gRNA14-3
  gRNA/shRNA sequence: ACTTGAATGCACATATCACA
  Species: H. sapiens (human)
  Promoter: U6
  Cloning method: Gibson Cloning
Terms and licenses: Academic/Nonprofit Terms; Industry Terms: Not Available to Industry
How to cite: pLenti-gRNA14-3 was a gift from Teresa Davoli (Addgene plasmid # 248542 ; http://n2t.net/addgene:248542 ; RRID:Addgene_248542)
