[The description below was written by a language model from this plasmid's Addgene catalogue record and pLannotate feature annotations shown in this document.]
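Description:
pLenti-gRNA14-3 is a third-generation-style, self-inactivating HIV-1 lentiviral guide RNA vector built on the pLentiGuide-Puro-FE backbone. It expresses a single Streptococcus pyogenes-type sgRNA in human cells. The 8.3 kb plasmid is maintained in E. coli through a high-copy ColE1/pUC origin and selected with ampicillin via β-lactamase. An f1 origin and remnants of a lac/T7/T3 cloning region are also present in the bacterial portion.

The viral transfer cassette begins with an RSV promoter fused to a truncated 5' LTR, which drives genomic RNA production in packaging cells independently of Tat. It is followed by the Ψ packaging signal with adjoining gag sequence, the Rev response element and an env fragment. Downstream, a human U6 RNA polymerase III promoter transcribes the gRNA14-3 spacer joined to a Cas9 tracrRNA-derived scaffold. The "FE" in the backbone name may indicate a modified scaffold, but the record does not define it. A cPPT/CTS element follows, and then an EF-1α core promoter with its intron A drives puromycin N-acetyltransferase for selection of transduced cells. The WPRE enhances transcript expression, and the ΔU3 3' LTR inactivates the LTR promoter after integration. An SV40 poly(A) signal and SV40 origin lie outside the LTRs.

No Cas9 is encoded, so the nuclease or a dCas9 fusion must be supplied separately. The guide belongs to the KaryoCreate system, which targets human centromeric sequences to induce chromosome-specific aneuploidy. Its name suggests it targets the chromosome 14 centromere, but the record does not state the target explicitly.
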