Features (pLannotate 1.2.2; 29 found; start..end, strand, type, name):
      3..158     +  CDS            env (fragment): ENV_HV1H2 - Experimental evidence at protein level: Swiss-Prot protein existence level 1. [Transmembrane protein gp41]: Acts as a class I viral fusion protein. Under the current model, the protein has at least 3 conformational states: pre-fusion native state, pre-hairpin intermediate state, and post-fusion hairpin state. During fusion of viral and target intracellular membranes, the coiled coil regions (heptad repeats) assume a trimer-of-hairpins structure, positioning the fusion peptide in close proximity to the C-terminal region of the ectodomain. The formation of this structure appears to d
    162..402     +  promoter       U6 promoter: RNA polymerase III promoter for human U6 snRNA
    450..517     +  misc_RNA       tracrRNA (fragment): trans-activating CRISPR RNA for the Streptococcus pyogenes CRISPR/Cas9 system
    573..690     +  misc_feature   cPPT/CTS: central polypurine tract and central termination sequence of HIV-1
    756..822     +  CDS            small t antigen (fragment): SV40 (simian virus 40) small t antigen
    848..1059    +  promoter       EF-1α core promoter: core promoter for human elongation factor EF-1α
   1060..1998    +  intron         EF-1α intron A: intron upstream of the start codon of human EF-1α
   2020..2619    +  CDS            PuroR (fragment): puromycin N-acetyltransferase; pac from Streptomyces; confers resistance to puromycin
   2635..3223    +  misc_feature   WPRE: woodchuck hepatitis virus posttranscriptional regulatory element
   3274..3293    +  misc_feature   cPPT/CTS (fragment): central polypurine tract and central termination sequence of HIV-1
   3295..3528    +  LTR            3' LTR (ΔU3): self-inactivating 3' long terminal repeat (LTR) from HIV-1
   3606..3727    +  polyA_signal   SV40 poly(A) signal: SV40 polyadenylation signal
   3767..3902    +  rep_origin     SV40 ori: SV40 origin of replication
   3923..3941    -  promoter       T7 promoter: promoter for bacteriophage T7 RNA polymerase
   3949..4104    +  CDS            lacZα (fragment): LacZα fragment of β-galactosidase; lacZ fragment
   4109..4537    +  rep_origin     f1 ori (sequence partly withheld): f1 bacteriophage origin of replication; arrow indicates direction of (+) strand synthesis
   4590..4694    +  promoter       AmpR promoter: bla
   4695..5555    +  CDS            AmpR: β-lactamase; bla; confers resistance to ampicillin, carbenicillin, and related antibiotics
   5726..6314    +  rep_origin     ori: high-copy-number ColE1/pMB1/pBR322/pUC origin of replication
   6497..6589    +  CDS            lacI (fragment): lac repressor; lacI; The lac repressor binds to the lac operator to inhibit transcription in E. coli. This inhibition can be relieved by adding lactose or isopropyl-β-D-thiogalactopyranoside (IPTG).
   6602..6623    +  protein_bind   CAP binding site: CAP binding activates transcription in the presence of cAMP. E. coli catabolite activator protein
   6638..6668    +  promoter       lac promoter: promoter for the E. coli lac operon
   6676..6692    +  protein_bind   lac operator: The lac repressor binds to the lac operator to inhibit transcription in E. coli. This inhibition can be relieved by adding lactose or isopropyl-β-D-thiogalactopyranoside (IPTG). lac repressor encoded by lacI
   6737..6755    +  promoter       T3 promoter: promoter for bacteriophage T3 RNA polymerase
   6783..7009    +  promoter       RSV promoter: Rous sarcoma virus enhancer/promoter
   7010..7190    +  LTR            5' LTR (truncated): truncated 5' long terminal repeat (LTR) from HIV-1
   7237..7362    +  misc_feature   HIV-1 Ψ: packaging signal of human immunodeficiency virus type 1
   7346..7709    +  CDS            HIV-1 gag (fragment): gag protein from human immunodeficiency virus 1; gag
   7855..8088    +  misc_feature   RRE: The Rev response element (RRE) of HIV-1 allows for Rev-dependent mRNA export from the nucleus to the cytoplasm.
>Addgene plasmid #248542 | pLenti-gRNA14-3 | addgene full sequence | sequence record 495736 | Addgene NGS Result
TAACAAATTGGCTGTGGTATATAAAATTATTCATAATGATAGTAGGAGGCTTGGTAGGTTTAAGAATAGT
TTTTGCTGTACTTTCTATAGTGAATAGAGTTAGGCAGGGATATTCACCATTATCGTTTCAGACCCACCTC
CCAACCCCGAGGGGACCCAGAGAGGGCCTATTTCCCATGATTCCTTCATATTTGCATATACGATACAAGG
CTGTTAGAGAGATAATTAGAATTAATTTGACTGTAAACACAAAGATATTAGTACAAAATACGTGACGTAG
AAAGTAATAATTTCTTGGGTAGTTTGCAGTTTTAAAATTATGTTTTAAAATGGACTATCATATGCTTACC
GTAACTTGAAAGTATTTCGATTTCTTGGCTTTATATATCTTGTGGAAAGGACGAAACACCGACTTGAATG
CACATATCACAGTTTAAGAGCTATGCTGGAAACAGCATAGCAAGTTTAAATAAGGCTAGTCCGTTATCAA
CTTGAAAAAGTGGCACCGAGTCGGTGCTTTTTTAAGCTTGGCGTAACTAGATCTTGAGACAAATGGCAGT
ATTCATCCACAATTTTAAAAGAAAAGGGGGGATTGGGGGGTACAGTGCAGGGGAAAGAATAGTAGACATA
ATAGCAACAGACATACAAACTAAAGAATTACAAAAACAAATTACAAAAATTCAAAATTTTCGGGTTTATT
ACAGGGACAGCAGAGATCCACTTTGGCGCCGGCTCGAGGGGGCCCGGGTGCAAAGATGGATAAAGTTTTA
AACAGAGAGGAATCTTTGCAGCTAATGGACCTTCTAGGTCTTGAAAGGAGTGGGAATTGGCTCCGGTGCC
CGTCAGTGGGCAGAGCGCACATCGCCCACAGTCCCCGAGAAGTTGGGGGGAGGGGTCGGCAATTGATCCG
GTGCCTAGAGAAGGTGGCGCGGGGTAAACTGGGAAAGTGATGTCGTGTACTGGCTCCGCCTTTTTCCCGA
GGGTGGGGGAGAACCGTATATAAGTGCAGTAGTCGCCGTGAACGTTCTTTTTCGCAACGGGTTTGCCGCC
AGAACACAGGTAAGTGCCGTGTGTGGTTCCCGCGGGCCTGGCCTCTTTACGGGTTATGGCCCTTGCGTGC
CTTGAATTACTTCCACCTGGCTGCAGTACGTGATTCTTGATCCCGAGCTTCGGGTTGGAAGTGGGTGGGA
GAGTTCGAGGCCTTGCGCTTAAGGAGCCCCTTCGCCTCGTGCTTGAGTTGAGGCCTGGCCTGGGCGCTGG
GGCCGCCGCGTGCGAATCTGGTGGCACCTTCGCGCCTGTCTCGCTGCTTTCGATAAGTCTCTAGCCATTT
AAAATTTTTGATGACCTGCTGCGACGCTTTTTTTCTGGCAAGATAGTCTTGTAAATGCGGGCCAAGATCT
GCACACTGGTATTTCGGTTTTTGGGGCCGCGGGCGGCGACGGGGCCCGTGCGTCCCAGCGCACATGTTCG
GCGAGGCGGGGCCTGCGAGCGCGGCCACCGAGAATCGGACGGGGGTAGTCTCAAGCTGGCCGGCCTGCTC
TGGTGCCTGGCCTCGCGCCGCCGTGTATCGCCCCGCCCTGGGCGGCAAGGCTGGCCCGGTCGGCACCAGT
TGCGTGAGCGGAAAGATGGCCGCTTCCCGGCCCTGCTGCAGGGAGCTCAAAATGGAGGACGCGGCGCTCG
GGAGAGCGGGCGGGTGAGTCACCCACACAAAGGAAAAGGGCCTTTCCGTCCTCAGCCGTCGCTTCATGTG
ACTCCACGGAGTACCGGGCGCCGTCCAGGCACCTCGATTAGTTCTCGAGCTTTTGGAGTACGTCGTCTTT
AGGTTGGGGGGAGGGGTTTTATGCGATGGAGTTTCCCCACACTGAGTGGGTGGAGACTGAAGTTAGGCCA
GCTTGGCACTTGATGTAATTCTCCTTGGAATTTGCCCTTTTTGAGTTTGGATCTTGGTTCATTCTCAAGC
CTCAGACAGTGGTTCAAAGTTTTTTTCTTCCATTTCAGGTGTCGTGACGTACGGCCACCATGACCGAGTA
CAAGCCCACGGTGCGCCTCGCCACCCGCGACGACGTCCCCAGGGCCGTACGCACCCTCGCCGCCGCGTTC
GCCGACTACCCCGCCACGCGCCACACCGTCGATCCGGACCGCCACATCGAGCGGGTCACCGAGCTGCAAG
AACTCTTCCTCACGCGCGTCGGGCTCGACATCGGCAAGGTGTGGGTCGCGGACGACGGCGCCGCCGTGGC
GGTCTGGACCACGCCGGAGAGCGTCGAAGCGGGGGCGGTGTTCGCCGAGATCGGCCCGCGCATGGCCGAG
TTGAGCGGTTCCCGGCTGGCCGCGCAGCAACAGATGGAAGGCCTCCTGGCGCCGCACCGGCCCAAGGAGC
CCGCGTGGTTCCTGGCCACCGTCGGAGTCTCGCCCGACCACCAGGGCAAGGGTCTGGGCAGCGCCGTCGT
GCTCCCCGGAGTGGAGGCGGCCGAGCGCGCCGGGGTGCCCGCCTTCCTGGAGACCTCCGCGCCCCGCAAC
CTCCCCTTCTACGAGCGGCTCGGCTTCACCGTCACCGCCGACGTCGAGGTGCCCGAAGGACCGCGCACCT
GGTGCATGACCCGCAAGCCCGGTGCCTGAACGCGTTAAGTCGACAATCAACCTCTGGATTACAAAATTTG
TGAAAGATTGACTGGTATTCTTAACTATGTTGCTCCTTTTACGCTATGTGGATACGCTGCTTTAATGCCT
TTGTATCATGCTATTGCTTCCCGTATGGCTTTCATTTTCTCCTCCTTGTATAAATCCTGGTTGCTGTCTC
TTTATGAGGAGTTGTGGCCCGTTGTCAGGCAACGTGGCGTGGTGTGCACTGTGTTTGCTGACGCAACCCC
CACTGGTTGGGGCATTGCCACCACCTGTCAGCTCCTTTCCGGGACTTTCGCTTTCCCCCTCCCTATTGCC
ACGGCGGAACTCATCGCCGCCTGCCTTGCCCGCTGCTGGACAGGGGCTCGGCTGTTGGGCACTGACAATT
CCGTGGTGTTGTCGGGGAAATCATCGTCCTTTCCTTGGCTGCTCGCCTGTGTTGCCACCTGGATTCTGCG
CGGGACGTCCTTCTGCTACGTCCCTTCGGCCCTCAATCCAGCGGACCTTCCTTCCCGCGGCCTGCTGCCG
GCTCTGCGGCCTCTTCCGCGTCTTCGCCTTCGCCCTCAGACGAGTCGGATCTCCCTTTGGGCCGCCTCCC
CGCGTCGACTTTAAGACCAATGACTTACAAGGCAGCTGTAGATCTTAGCCACTTTTTAAAAGAAAAGGGG
GGACTGGAAGGGCTAATTCACTCCCAACGAAGACAAGATCTGCTTTTTGCTTGTACTGGGTCTCTCTGGT
TAGACCAGATCTGAGCCTGGGAGCTCTCTGGCTAACTAGGGAACCCACTGCTTAAGCCTCAATAAAGCTT
GCCTTGAGTGCTTCAAGTAGTGTGTGCCCGTCTGTTGTGTGACTCTGGTAACTAGAGATCCCTCAGACCC
TTTTAGTCAGTGTGGAAAATCTCTAGCAGTACGTATAGTAGTTCATGTCATCTTATTATTCAGTATTTAT
AACTTGCAAAGAAATGAATATCAGAGAGTGAGAGGAACTTGTTTATTGCAGCTTATAATGGTTACAAATA
AAGCAATAGCATCACAAATTTCACAAATAAAGCATTTTTTTCACTGCATTCTAGTTGTGGTTTGTCCAAA
CTCATCAATGTATCTTATCATGTCTGGCTCTAGCTATCCCGCCCCTAACTCCGCCCATCCCGCCCCTAAC
TCCGCCCAGTTCCGCCCATTCTCCGCCCCATGGCTGACTAATTTTTTTTATTTATGCAGAGGCCGAGGCC
GCCTCGGCCTCTGAGCTATTCCAGAAGTAGTGAGGAGGCTTTTTTGGAGGCCTAGGGACGTACCCAATTC
GCCCTATAGTGAGTCGTATTACGCGCGCTCACTGGCCGTCGTTTTACAACGTCGTGACTGGGAAAACCCT
GGCGTTACCCAACTTAATCGCCTTGCAGCACATCCCCCTTTCGCCAGCTGGCGTAATAGCGAAGAGGCCC
GCACCGATCGCCCTTCCCAACAGTTGCGCAGCCTGAATGGCGAATGGG
[124 nt withheld, positions 4109-4232]
C
[91 nt withheld, positions 4234-4324]
A
[49 nt withheld, positions 4326-4374]
CCTTTGACGTTGGAGTCCACGTTCTTT
[37 nt withheld, positions 4402-4438]
ACCCTATCTCGGTCTATTCTTTTGATTTATAAGGGATTTTGCCGATTTCGGCCTATTGGTTAAAAAATGA
GCTGATTTAACAAAAATTTAACGCGAATTTTAACAAAATATTAACGCTTACAATTTAGGTGGCACTTTTC
GGGGAAATGTGCGCGGAACCCCTATTTGTTTATTTTTCTAAATACATTCAAATATGTATCCGCTCATGAG
ACAATAACCCTGATAAATGCTTCAATAATATTGAAAAAGGAAGAGTATGAGTATTCAACATTTCCGTGTC
GCCCTTATTCCCTTTTTTGCGGCATTTTGCCTTCCTGTTTTTGCTCACCCAGAAACGCTGGTGAAAGTAA
AAGATGCTGAAGATCAGTTGGGTGCACGAGTGGGTTACATCGAACTGGATCTCAACAGCGGTAAGATCCT
TGAGAGTTTTCGCCCCGAAGAACGTTTTCCAATGATGAGCACTTTTAAAGTTCTGCTATGTGGCGCGGTA
TTATCCCGTATTGACGCCGGGCAAGAGCAACTCGGTCGCCGCATACACTATTCTCAGAATGACTTGGTTG
AGTACTCACCAGTCACAGAAAAGCATCTTACGGATGGCATGACAGTAAGAGAATTATGCAGTGCTGCCAT
AACCATGAGTGATAACACTGCGGCCAACTTACTTCTGACAACGATCGGAGGACCGAAGGAGCTAACCGCT
TTTTTGCACAACATGGGGGATCATGTAACTCGCCTTGATCGTTGGGAACCGGAGCTGAATGAAGCCATAC
CAAACGACGAGCGTGACACCACGATGCCTGTAGCAATGGCAACAACGTTGCGCAAACTATTAACTGGCGA
ACTACTTACTCTAGCTTCCCGGCAACAATTAATAGACTGGATGGAGGCGGATAAAGTTGCAGGACCACTT
CTGCGCTCGGCCCTTCCGGCTGGCTGGTTTATTGCTGATAAATCTGGAGCCGGTGAGCGTGGGTCTCGCG
GTATCATTGCAGCACTGGGGCCAGATGGTAAGCCCTCCCGTATCGTAGTTATCTACACGACGGGGAGTCA
GGCAACTATGGATGAACGAAATAGACAGATCGCTGAGATAGGTGCCTCACTGATTAAGCATTGGTAACTG
TCAGACCAAGTTTACTCATATATACTTTAGATTGATTTAAAACTTCATTTTTAATTTAAAAGGATCTAGG
TGAAGATCCTTTTTGATAATCTCATGACCAAAATCCCTTAACGTGAGTTTTCGTTCCACTGAGCGTCAGA
CCCCGTAGAAAAGATCAAAGGATCTTCTTGAGATCCTTTTTTTCTGCGCGTAATCTGCTGCTTGCAAACA
AAAAAACCACCGCTACCAGCGGTGGTTTGTTTGCCGGATCAAGAGCTACCAACTCTTTTTCCGAAGGTAA
CTGGCTTCAGCAGAGCGCAGATACCAAATACTGTTCTTCTAGTGTAGCCGTAGTTAGGCCACCACTTCAA
GAACTCTGTAGCACCGCCTACATACCTCGCTCTGCTAATCCTGTTACCAGTGGCTGCTGCCAGTGGCGAT
AAGTCGTGTCTTACCGGGTTGGACTCAAGACGATAGTTACCGGATAAGGCGCAGCGGTCGGGCTGAACGG
GGGGTTCGTGCACACAGCCCAGCTTGGAGCGAACGACCTACACCGAACTGAGATACCTACAGCGTGAGCT
ATGAGAAAGCGCCACGCTTCCCGAAGGGAGAAAGGCGGACAGGTATCCGGTAAGCGGCAGGGTCGGAACA
GGAGAGCGCACGAGGGAGCTTCCAGGGGGAAACGCCTGGTATCTTTATAGTCCTGTCGGGTTTCGCCACC
TCTGACTTGAGCGTCGATTTTTGTGATGCTCGTCAGGGGGGCGGAGCCTATGGAAAAACGCCAGCAACGC
GGCCTTTTTACGGTTCCTGGCCTTTTGCTGGCCTTTTGCTCACATGTTCTTTCCTGCGTTATCCCCTGAT
TCTGTGGATAACCGTATTACCGCCTTTGAGTGAGCTGATACCGCTCGCCGCAGCCGAACGACCGAGCGCA
GCGAGTCAGTGAGCGAGGAAGCGGAAGAGCGCCCAATACGCAAACCGCCTCTCCCCGCGCGTTGGCCGAT
TCATTAATGCAGCTGGCACGACAGGTTTCCCGACTGGAAAGCGGGCAGTGAGCGCAACGCAATTAATGTG
AGTTAGCTCACTCATTAGGCACCCCAGGCTTTACACTTTATGCTTCCGGCTCGTATGTTGTGTGGAATTG
TGAGCGGATAACAATTTCACACAGGAAACAGCTATGACCATGATTACGCCAAGCGCGCAATTAACCCTCA
CTAAAGGGAACAAAAGCTGGAGCTGCAAGCTTAATGTAGTCTTATGCAATACTCTTGTAGTCTTGCAACA
TGGTAACGATGAGTTAGCAACATGCCTTACAAGGAGAGAAAAAGCACCGTGCATGCCGATTGGTGGAAGT
AAGGTGGTACGATCGTGCCTTATTAGGAAGGCAACAGACGGGTCTGACATGGATTGGACGAACCACTGAA
TTGCCGCATTGCAGAGATATTGTATTTAAGTGCCTAGCTCGATACATAAACGGGTCTCTCTGGTTAGACC
AGATCTGAGCCTGGGAGCTCTCTGGCTAACTAGGGAACCCACTGCTTAAGCCTCAATAAAGCTTGCCTTG
AGTGCTTCAAGTAGTGTGTGCCCGTCTGTTGTGTGACTCTGGTAACTAGAGATCCCTCAGACCCTTTTAG
TCAGTGTGGAAAATCTCTAGCAGTGGCGCCCGAACAGGGACTTGAAAGCGAAAGGGAAACCAGAGGAGCT
CTCTCGACGCAGGACTCGGCTTGCTGAAGCGCGCACGGCAAGAGGCGAGGGGCGGCGACTGGTGAGTACG
CCAAAAATTTTGACTAGCGGAGGCTAGAAGGAGAGAGATGGGTGCGAGAGCGTCAGTATTAAGCGGGGGA
GAATTAGATCGCGATGGGAAAAAATTCGGTTAAGGCCAGGGGGAAAGAAAAAATATAAATTAAAACATAT
AGTATGGGCAAGCAGGGAGCTAGAACGATTCGCAGTTAATCCTGGCCTGTTAGAAACATCAGAAGGCTGT
AGACAAATACTGGGACAGCTACAACCATCCCTTCAGACAGGATCAGAAGAACTTAGATCATTATATAATA
CAGTAGCAACCCTCTATTGTGTGCATCAAAGGATAGAGATAAAAGACACCAAGGAAGCTTTAGACAAGAT
AGAGGAAGAGCAAAACAAAAGTAAGACCACCGCACAGCAAGCGGCCGCTGATCTTCAGACCTGGAGGAGG
AGATATGAGGGACAATTGGAGAAGTGAATTATATAAATATAAAGTAGTAAAAATTGAACCATTAGGAGTA
GCACCCACCAAGGCAAAGAGAAGAGTGGTGCAGAGAGAAAAAAGAGCAGTGGGAATAGGAGCTTTGTTCC
TTGGGTTCTTGGGAGCAGCAGGAAGCACTATGGGCGCAGCGTCAATGACGCTGACGGTACAGGCCAGACA
ATTATTGTCTGGTATAGTGCAGCAGCAGAACAATTTGCTGAGGGCTATTGAGGCGCAACAGCATCTGTTG
CAACTCACAGTCTGGGGCATCAAGCAGCTCCAGGCAAGAATCCTGGCTGTGGAAAGATACCTAAAGGATC
AACAGCTCCTGGGGATTTGGGGTTGCTCTGGAAAACTCATTTGCACCACTGCTGTGCCTTGGAATGCTAG
TTGGAGTAATAAATCTCTGGAACAGATTTGGAATCACACGACCTGGATGGAGTGGGACAGAGAAATTAAC
AATTACACAAGCTTAATACACTCCTTAATTGAAGAATCGCAAAACCAGCAAGAAAAGAATGAACAAGAAT
TATTGGAATTAGATAAATGGGCAAGTTTGTGGAATTGGTTTAACA
